>Addgene plasmid #216605 | BRAF in pENTR | addgene full sequence | sequence record 427163 | Addgene NGS Result
GCCTGGCAGTTCCCTACTCTCGCGTTAACGCTAGCATGGATGTTTTCCCAGTCACGACGTTGTAAAACGA
CGGCCAGTCTTAAGCTCGGGCCCCAAATAATGATTTTATTTTGACTGATAGTGACCTGTTCGTTGCAACA
AATTGATGAGCAATGCTTTTTTATAATGCCAACTTTGTACAAAAAAGCAGGCTCCGGCACC
[2298 nt withheld, positions 202-2499]
TGATAGACCCAGCTTTCTTGTACAAAGTTGGCATTATAAAAAATAATTGCTCATCAATTTGTTGCAACGA
ACAGGTCACTATCAGTCAAAATAAAATCATTATTTGCCATCCAGCTGATATCCCCTATAGTGAGTCGTAT
TACATGGTCATAGCTGTTTCCTGGCAGCTCTGGCCCGTGTCTCAAAATCTCTGATGTTACATTGCACAAG
ATAAAAATATATCATCATGCCTCCTCTAGACCAGCCAGGACAGAAATGCCTCGACTTCGCTGCTACCCAA
GGTTGCCGGGTGACGCACACCGTGGAAACGGATGAAGGCACGAACCCAGTGGACATAAGCCTGTTCGGTT
CGTAAGCTGTAATGCAAGTAGCGTATGCGCTCACGCAACTGGTCCAGAACCTTGACCGAACGCAGCGGTG
GTAACGGCGCAGTGGCGGTTTTCATGGCTTGTTATGACTGTTTTTTTGGGGTACAGTCTATGCCTCGGGC
ATCCAAGCAGCAAGCGCGTTACGCCGTGGGTCGATGTTTGATGTTATGGAGCAGCAACGATGTTACGCAG
CAGGGCAGTCGCCCTAAAACAAAGTTAAACATTATGAGGGAAGCGGTGATCGCCGAAGTATCGACTCAAC
TATCAGAGGTAGTTGGCGTCATCGAGCGCCATCTCGAACCGACGTTGCTGGCCGTACATTTGTACGGCTC
CGCAGTGGATGGCGGCCTGAAGCCACACAGTGATATTGATTTGCTGGTTACGGTGACCGTAAGGCTTGAT
GAAACAACGCGGCGAGCTTTGATCAACGACCTTTTGGAAACTTCGGCTTCCCCTGGAGAGAGCGAGATTC
TCCGCGCTGTAGAAGTCACCATTGTTGTGCACGACGACATCATTCCGTGGCGTTATCCAGCTAAGCGCGA
ACTGCAATTTGGAGAATGGCAGCGCAATGACATTCTTGCAGGTATCTTCGAGCCAGCCACGATCGACATT
GATCTGGCTATCTTGCTGACAAAAGCAAGAGAACATAGCGTTGCCTTGGTAGGTCCAGCGGCGGAGGAAC
TCTTTGATCCGGTTCCTGAACAGGATCTATTTGAGGCGCTAAATGAAACCTTAACGCTATGGAACTCGCC
GCCCGACTGGGCTGGCGATGAGCGAAATGTAGTGCTTACGTTGTCCCGCATTTGGTACAGCGCAGTAACC
GGCAAAATCGCGCCGAAGGATGTCGCTGCCGACTGGGCAATGGAGCGCCTGCCGGCCCAGTATCAGCCCG
TCATACTTGAAGCTAGACAGGCTTATCTTGGACAAGAAGAAGATCGCTTGGCCTCGCGCGCAGATCAGTT
GGAAGAATTTGTCCACTACGTGAAAGGCGAGATCACCAAGGTAGTCGGCAAATAACCCTCGAGCCACCCA
TGACCAAAATCCCTTAACGTGAGTTACGCGTCGTTCCACTGAGCGTCAGACCCCGTAGAAAAGATCAAAG
GATCTTCTTGAGATCCTTTTTTTCTGCGCGTAATCTGCTGCTTGCAAACAAAAAAACCACCGCTACCAGC
GGTGGTTTGTTTGCCGGATCAAGAGCTACCAACTCTTTTTCCGAAGGTAACTGGCTTCAGCAGAGCGCAG
ATACCAAATACTGTTCTTCTAGTGTAGCCGTAGTTAGGCCACCACTTCAAGAACTCTGTAGCACCGCCTA
CATACCTCGCTCTGCTAATCCTGTTACCAGTGGCTGCTGCCAGTGGCGATAAGTCGTGTCTTACCGGGTT
GGACTCAAGACGATAGTTACCGGATAAGGCGCAGCGGTCGGGCTGAACGGGGGGTTCGTGCACACAGCCC
AGCTTGGAGCGAACGACCTACACCGAACTGAGATACCTACAGCGTGAGCTATGAGAAAGCGCCACGCTTC
CCGAAGGGAGAAAGGCGGACAGGTATCCGGTAAGCGGCAGGGTCGGAACAGGAGAGCGCACGAGGGAGCT
TCCAGGGGGAAACGCCTGGTATCTTTATAGTCCTGTCGGGTTTCGCCACCTCTGACTTGAGCGTCGATTT
TTGTGATGCTCGTCAGGGGGGCGGAGCCTATGGAAAAACGCCAGCAACGCGGCCTTTTTACGGTTCCTGG
CCTTTTGCTGGCCTTTTGCTCACATGTTCTTTCCTGCGTTATCCCCTGATTCTGTGGATAACCGTATTAC
CGCCTTTGAGTGAGCTGATACCGCTCGCCGCAGCCGAACGACCGAGCGCAGCGAGTCAGTGAGCGAGGAA
GCGGAAGAGCGCCCAATACGCAAACCGCCTCTCCCCGCGCGTTGGCCGATTCATTAATGCAGCTGGCACG
ACAGGTTTCCCGACTGGAAAGCGGGCAGTGAGCGCAACGCAATTAATACGCGTACCGCTAGCCAGGAAGA
GTTTGTAGAAACGCAAAAAGGCCATCCGTCAGGATGGCCTTCTGCTTAGTTTGATGCCTGGCAGTTTATG
GCGGGCGTCCTGCCCGCCACCCTCCGGGCCGTTGCTTCACAACGTTCAAATCCGCTCCCGGCGGATTTGT
CCTACTCAGGAGAGCGTTCACCGACAAACAACAGATAAAACGAAAGGCCCAGTCTTCCGACTGAGCCTTT
CGTTTTATTTGAT
Features (pLannotate 1.2.2; 12 found; start..end, strand, type, name):
     42..78      -  CDS            lacZα (fragment): LacZα fragment of β-galactosidase; lacZ fragment
     94..193     +  protein_bind   attL1: mutant version of attL; recombination site for the Gateway® LR reaction LR Clonase™
    202..2499    +  CDS            BRAF (sequence withheld): BRAF_HUMAN - Also known as BRAF1, RAFB1. Experimental evidence at protein level: Swiss-Prot protein existence level 1. Protein kinase involved in the transduction of mitogenic signals from the cell membrane to the nucleus (Probable). Phosphorylates MAP2K1, and thereby activates the MAP kinase signal transduction pathway (PubMed:21441910, PubMed:29433126). May play a role in the postsynaptic responses of hippocampal neurons (PubMed:1508179). From Homo sapiens (Human).
   2506..2605    -  protein_bind   attL2: mutant version of attL; recombination site for the Gateway® LR reaction LR Clonase™
   2623..2641    -  promoter       T7 promoter: promoter for bacteriophage T7 RNA polymerase
   2831..2854    +  promoter       Pc promoter (fragment): intI1 (promoter lies within the coding sequence); class 1 integron promoter
   3030..3086    +  CDS            GmR (fragment): gentamycin acetyltransferase; aacC1; confers resistance to gentamycin
   3093..3884    +  CDS            SmR: aminoglycoside adenylyltransferase (Murphy, 1985); aadA; confers resistance to spectinomycin and streptomycin
   3977..4565    +  rep_origin     ori: high-copy-number ColE1/pMB1/pBR322/pUC origin of replication
   4748..4840    +  CDS            lacI (fragment): lac repressor; lacI; The lac repressor binds to the lac operator to inhibit transcription in E. coli. This inhibition can be relieved by adding lactose or isopropyl-β-D-thiogalactopyranoside (IPTG).
   4895..4922    -  terminator     rrnB T2 terminator: transcription terminator T2 from the E. coli rrnB gene
   5054..5097    +  terminator     rrnB T1 terminator: Escherichia coli rrnB; transcription terminator T1 from the E. coli rrnB gene
