[The description below was written by a language model from this plasmid's Addgene catalogue record and pLannotate feature annotations shown in this document.]
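Description:
BRAF in pENTR is a Gateway entry (donor) plasmid built on the pCR8-GW-TOPO backbone and carrying the human BRAF coding sequence. It is a small, high-copy bacterial plasmid of about 5.1 kb, maintained in E. coli through a ColE1/pUC-type origin. Selection is with spectinomycin, through an aadA (SmR) aminoglycoside adenylyltransferase gene. The short Pc integron promoter and gentamicin-resistance fragments annotated just upstream of this marker look like remnants of the cassette it came from. The lacZα and lacI fragments are likewise short backbone remnants. Annotated rrnB T1 and T2 terminator elements lie upstream of the cloning region, where such terminators typically limit read-through transcription into the insert.

The payload is an approximately 2.3 kb BRAF open reading frame encoding the serine/threonine kinase that phosphorylates MAP2K1 and so activates the MAP kinase signalling pathway. It was inserted by Gibson assembly between attL1 and attL2 sites. These sites allow an LR Clonase reaction to transfer the ORF directionally into any attR-containing destination vector. The entry clone has no eukaryotic promoter of its own, and expression elements and tags are supplied by the chosen destination vector. A T7 promoter lies just outside attL2 on the opposite strand, pointing back toward the insert. According to the depositor, the insert includes a Kozak sequence designed to also encode a linker, so the ORF can be read in frame when moved into N-terminal tagging destination vectors. The record does not state whether a stop codon is present or whether the sequence is wild type. M13 forward and reverse sites flank the cassette for sequence verification. The plasmid serves as a source clone for generating BRAF expression constructs.
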