Addgene plasmid #216605: BRAF in pENTR
Purpose: gateway cloning donor vector containing BRAF
Depositing lab: Douglas Allan & Christopher Loewen. Depositing organization: University of British Columbia.
Backbone
  Vector backbone: pCR8-GW-TOPO
  Backbone manufacturer: GenScript
  Backbone size w/o insert (bp): 2800
  Vector type: Gateway Entry Plasmid
Growth in bacteria
  Bacterial resistance: Spectinomycin, 50 μg/mL
  Growth temperature: 37°C
  Growth strain: DH5alpha
  Copy number: High Copy
Gene/Insert
  Gene/Insert name: BRAF
  Species: H. sapiens (human)
  Insert size (bp): 2300
  Entrez Gene: BRAF (a.k.a. B-RAF1, B-raf, BRAF-1, BRAF1, NS7, RAFB1)
  Cloning method: Gibson Cloning
  Sequencing primers: 5′ M13 fwd; 3′ M13 rev
Terms and licenses: Academic/Nonprofit Terms; Industry Terms: Not Available to Industry
Depositor comments: insert contains a Kozak sequence that encodes a linker for cloning into N-terminal tagging pDEST vectors
How to cite: BRAF in pENTR was a gift from Douglas Allan & Christopher Loewen (Addgene plasmid # 216605 ; http://n2t.net/addgene:216605 ; RRID:Addgene_216605)
